>Addgene plasmid #152977 | pGBW-m4133473 | depositor full sequence | sequence record 295989 | Full Sequence
CACCATGGAGTCTCTCGTTCCCGGCTTTAAT
[348 nt withheld, positions 32-379]
AACGGAAATAAGGGGGCTGGTGGCCATAGCTATGGGGCAGACCTGAAGTCTTTCGATCTGGGCGACGAGC
TGGGCACCGACCCATATGAGGATTTCCAGGAAAACTGGAACACAAAACACAGCTCCGGGGTAACTCGCGA
GCTAATGCGAGAATTGAATGGAGGGGAAAACCTTTACTTTCAGTCGGGGAAACCTATACCCAATCCACTT
CTCGGCTTAGATTCTACCTAAGCTAGCTTGACTGACTGAGATACAGCGTACCTTCAGCTCACAGACATGA
TAAGATACATTGATGAGTTTGGACAAACCACAACTAGAATGCAGTGAAAAAAATGCTTTATTTGTGAAAT
TTGTGATGCTATTGCTTTATTTGTAACCATTATAAGCTGCAATAAACAAGTTAACAACAACAATTGCATT
CATTTTATGTTTCAGGTTCAGGGGGAGGTGTGGGAGGTTTTTTAAAGCAAGTAAAACCTCTACAAATGTG
GTATTGGCCCATCTCTATCGGTATCGTAGCATAACCCCTTGGGGCCTCTAAACGGGTCTTGAGGGGTTTT
TTGTGCCCCTCGGGCCGGATTGCTATCTACCGGCATTGGCGCAGAAAAAAATGCCTGATGCGACGCTGCG
CGTCTTATACTCCCACATATGCCAGATTCAGCAACGGATACGGCTTCCCCAACTTGCCCACTTCCATACG
TGTCCTCCTTACCAGAAATTTATCCTTAAGGTCGTCAGCTATCCTGCAGGCGATCTCTCGATTTCGATCA
AGACATTCCTTTAATGGTCTTTTCTGGACACCACTAGGGGTCAGAAGTAGTTCATCAAACTTTCTTCCCT
CCCTAATCTCATTGGTTACCTTGGGCTATCGAAACTTAATTAACCAGTCAAGTCAGCTACTTGGCGAGAT
CGACTTGTCTGGGTTTCGACTACGCTCAGAATTGCGTCAGTCAAGTTCGATCTGGTCCTTGCTATTGCAC
CCGTTCTCCGATTACGAGTTTCATTTAAATCATGTGAGCAAAAGGCCAGCAAAAGGCCAGGAACCGTAAA
AAGGCCGCGTTGCTGGCGTTTTTCCATAGGCTCCGCCCCCCTGACGAGCATCACAAAAATCGACGCTCAA
GTCAGAGGTGGCGAAACCCGACAGGACTATAAAGATACCAGGCGTTTCCCCCTGGAAGCTCCCTCGTGCG
CTCTCCTGTTCCGACCCTGCCGCTTACCGGATACCTGTCCGCCTTTCTCCCTTCGGGAAGCGTGGCGCTT
TCTCATAGCTCACGCTGTAGGTATCTCAGTTCGGTGTAGGTCGTTCGCTCCAAGCTGGGCTGTGTGCACG
AACCCCCCGTTCAGCCCGACCGCTGCGCCTTATCCGGTAACTATCGTCTTGAGTCCAACCCGGTAAGACA
CGACTTATCGCCACTGGCAGCAGCCACTGGTAACAGGATTAGCAGAGCGAGGTATGTAGGCGGTGCTACA
GAGTTCTTGAAGTGGTGGCCTAACTACGGCTACACTAGAAGAACAGTATTTGGTATCTGCGCTCTGCTGA
AGCCAGTTACCTTCGGAAAAAGAGTTGGTAGCTCTTGATCCGGCAAACAAACCACCGCTGGTAGCGGTGG
TTTTTTTGTTTGCAAGCAGCAGATTACGCGCAGAAAAAAAGGATCTCAAGAAGATCCTTTGATCTTTTCT
ACGGGGTCTGACGCTCAGTGGAACGAAAACTCACGTTAAGGGATTTTGGTCATGAGATTATCAAAAAGGA
TCTTCACCTAGATCCTTTTAAATTAAAAATGAAGTTTTAAATCAATCTAAAGTATATATGAGTAAACTTG
GTCTGACAGTTACCAATGCTTAATCAGTGAGGCACCTATCTCAGCGATCTGTCTATTTCGTTCATCCATA
GTTGCATTTAAATTTCCGAACTCTCCAAGGCCCTCGTCGGAAAATCTTCAAACCTTTCGTCCGATCCATC
TTGCAGGCTACCTCTCGAACGAACTATCGCAAGTCTCTTGGCCGGCCTTGCGCCTTGGCTATTGCTTGGC
AGCGCCTATCGCCAGGTATTACTCCAATCCCGAATATCCGAGATCGGGATCACCCGAGAGAAGTTCAACC
TACATCCTCAATCCCGATCTATCCGAGATCCGAGGAATATCGAAATCGGGGCGCGCCTGGCCTCCGCGCC
GGGTTTTGGCGCCTCCCGCGGGCGCCCCCCTCGTCACGGCGAGCGCTGCCACGTCAGACGAAGGGCGCAG
GAGCGTCCTGATCCTTCCGCCCGGACGCTCAGGACAGCGGCCCGCTGCTCATAAGACTCGGCCTTAGAAC
CCCAGTATCAGCAGAAGGACATTTTAGGACGGGACTTGGGTGACTCTAGGGCACTGGTTTTCTTTCCAGA
GAGCGGAACAGGCGAGGAAAAGTAGTCCCTTCTCGGCGATTCTGCGGAGGGATCTCCGTGGGGCGGTGAA
CGCCGATGATTATATAAGGACGCGCCGGGTGTGGCACAGCTAGTTCCGTCGCAGCCGGGATTTGGGTCGC
GGTTCTTGTTTGTGGATCGCTGTGATCGTCACTTGGTGAGTAGCGGGCTGCTGGGCTGGCCGGGGCTTTC
GTGGCCGCCGGGCCGCTCGGTGGGACGGAAGCGTGTGGAGAGACCGCCAAGGGCTGTAGTCTGGGTCCGC
GAGCAAGGTTGCCCTGAACTGGGGGTTGGGGGGAGCGCAGCAAAATGGCGGCTGTTCCCGAGTCTTGAAT
GGAAGACGCTTGTGAGGCGGGCTGTGAGGTCGTTGAAACAAGGTGGGGGGCATGGTGGGCGGCAAGAACC
CAAGGTCTTGAGCCCTTCGCTAATGCGGGAAAGCTCTTATTCGGGTGAGATGGGCTGGGCACCATCTGGG
GACCCTGACGTGAAGTTTGTCACTGACTGGAGAACTCGGTTTGTCGTCTGTTGCGGGGGCGGCAGTTATG
GCGGTGCCGTTGGGCAGTGCACCCGTACCTTTGGGAGCGCGCGCCCTCGTCGTGTCGTGACGTCACCCGT
TCTGTTGGCTTATAATGCAGGGTGGGGCCACCTGCCGGTAGGTGTGCGGTAGGCTTTTCTCCGTCGCAGG
ACGCAGGGTTCGGGCCTAGGGTAGGCTCTCCTGAATCGACAGGCGCCGGACCTCTGGTGAGGGGAGGGAT
AAGTGAGGCGTCAGTTTCTTTGGTCGGTTTTATGTACCTATCTTCTTAAGTAGCTGAAGCTCCGGTTTTG
AACTATGCGCTCGGGGTTGGCGAGTGTGTTTTGTGAAGTTTTTTAGGCACCTTTTGAAATGTAATCATTT
GGGTCAATATGTAATTTTCAGTGTTAGACTTGTAAATTGTCCGCTAAATTCTGGCCGTTTTTGGCTTTTT
TGTTAGACAACATGACCGAGTACAAGCCCACGGTGCGCCTCGCCACCCGCGACGACGTCCCCAGGGCCGT
ACGCACCCTCGCCGCCGCGTTCGCCGACTACCCCGCCACGCGCCACACCGTCGATCCGGACCGCCACATC
GAGCGGGTCACCGAGCTGCAAGAACTCTTCCTCACGCGCGTCGGGCTCGACATCGGCAAGGTGTGGGTCG
CGGACGACGGCGCCGCGGTGGCGGTCTGGACCACGCCGGAGAGCGTCGAAGCGGGGGCGGTGTTCGCCGA
GATCGGCCCGCGCATGGCCGAGTTGAGCGGTTCCCGGCTGGCCGCGCAGCAACAGATGGAGGGCCTCCTG
GCGCCGCACCGGCCCAAGGAGCCCGCGTGGTTCCTGGCCACCGTCGGCGTCTCGCCCGACCACCAGGGCA
AGGGTCTGGGCAGCGCCGTCGTGCTCCCCGGAGTGGAGGCCGCCGAGCGCGCCGGGGTGCCCGCCTTCCT
GGAGACCTCCGCGCCCCGCAACCTCCCCTTCTACGAGCGGCTCGGCTTCACCGTCACCGCCGACGTCGAG
GTGCCCGAAGGACCGCGCACCTGGTGCATGACCCGCAAGCCCGGTGCCTAGGCTAGTATGTAAGCCTAGT
CTTAGATAATAAAATCGCTATCCATCGAAGATGGATGTGTGTTGGTTTTTTGTGTGTGTAACGCTAGGCG
CGCCTGGTGTACCGAGAACGATCCTCTCAGTGCGAGTCTCGACGATCCATATCGTTGCTTGGCAGTCAGC
CAGTCGGAATCCAGCTTGGGACCCAGGAAGTCCAATCGTCAGATATTGTACTCAAGCCTGGTCACGGCAG
CGTACCGATCTGTTTAAACCTAGATATTGATAGTCTGATCGGTCAACGTATAATCGAGTCCTAGCTTTTG
CAAACATCTATCAAGAGACAGGATCAGCAGGAGGCTTTCGCATGAGTATTCAACATTTCCGTGTCGCCCT
TATTCCCTTTTTTGCGGCATTTTGCCTTCCTGTTTTTGCTCACCCAGAAACGCTGGTGAAAGTAAAAGAT
GCTGAAGATCAGTTGGGTGCGCGAGTGGGTTACATCGAACTGGATCTCAACAGCGGTAAGATCCTTGAGA
GTTTTCGCCCCGAAGAACGCTTTCCAATGATGAGCACTTTTAAAGTTCTGCTATGTGGCGCGGTATTATC
CCGTATTGACGCCGGGCAAGAGCAACTCGGTCGCCGCATACACTATTCTCAGAATGACTTGGTTGAGTAT
TCACCAGTCACAGAAAAGCATCTTACGGATGGCATGACAGTAAGAGAATTATGCAGTGCTGCCATAACCA
TGAGTGATAACACTGCGGCCAACTTACTTCTGACAACGATTGGAGGACCGAAGGAGCTAACCGCTTTTTT
GCACAACATGGGGGATCATGTAACTCGCCTTGATCGTTGGGAACCGGAGCTGAATGAAGCCATACCAAAC
GACGAGCGTGACACCACGATGCCTGTAGCAATGGCAACAACCTTGCGTAAACTATTAACTGGCGAACTAC
TTACTCTAGCTTCCCGGCAACAGTTGATAGACTGGATGGAGGCGGATAAAGTTGCAGGACCACTTCTGCG
CTCGGCCCTTCCGGCTGGCTGGTTTATTGCTGATAAATCTGGAGCCGGTGAGCGTGGGTCTCGCGGTATC
ATTGCAGCACTGGGGCCAGATGGTAAGCCCTCCCGTATCGTAGTTATCTACACGACGGGGAGTCAGGCAA
CTATGGATGAACGAAATAGACAGATCGCTGAGATAGGTGCCTCACTGATTAAGCATTGGTAACCGATTCT
AGGTGCATTGGCGCAGAAAAAAATGCCTGATGCGACGCTGCGCGTCTTATACTCCCACATATGCCAGATT
CAGCAACGGATACGGCTTCCCCAACTTGCCCACTTCCATACGTGTCCTCCTTACCAGAAATTTATCCTTA
AGATCGTTTAAACTCGACTCTGGCTCTATCGAATCTCCGTCGTTTCGAGCTTACGCGAACAGCCGTGGCG
CTCATTTGCTCGTCGGGCATCGAATCTCGTCAGCTATCGTCAGCTTACCTTTTTGGCAGCGATCGCGGCT
CCCGACATCTTGGACCATTAGCTCCACAGGTATCTTCTTCCCTCTAGTGGTCATAACAGCAGCTTCAGCT
ACCTCTCAATTCAAAAAACCCCTCAAGACCCGTTTAGAGGCCCCAAGGGGTTATGCTATCAATCGTTGCG
TTACACACACAAAAAACCAACACACATCCATCTTCGATGGATAGCGATTTTATTATCTAACTGCTGATCG
AGTGTAGCCAGATCTAGTAATCAATTACGGGGTCATTAGTTCATAGCCCATATATGGAGTTCCGCGTTAC
ATAACTTACGGTAAATGGCCCGCCTGGCTGACCGCCCAACGACCCCCGCCCATTGACGTCAATAATGACG
TATGTTCCCATAGTAACGCCAATAGGGACTTTCCATTGACGTCAATGGGTGGAGTATTTACGGTAAACTG
CCCACTTGGCAGTACATCAAGTGTATCATATGCCAAGTACGCCCCCTATTGACGTCAATGACGGTAAATG
GCCCGCCTGGCATTATGCCCAGTACATGACCTTATGGGACTTTCCTACTTGGCAGTACATCTACGTATTA
GTCATCGCTATTACCATGCTGATGCGGTTTTGGCAGTACATCAATGGGCGTGGATAGCGGTTTGACTCAC
GGGGATTTCCAAGTCTCCACCCCATTGACGTCAATGGGAGTTTGTTTTGGCACCAAAATCAACGGGACTT
TCCAAAATGTCGTAACAACTCCGCCCCATTGACGCAAATGGGCGGTAGGCGTGTACGGTGGGAGGTCTAT
ATAAGCAGAGCTGGTTTAGTGAACCGTCAGATCAGATCTTTGTCGATCCTACCATCCACTCGACACACCC
GCCAGCGGCCGC
Features (pLannotate 1.2.2; 19 found; start..end, strand, type, name):
      5..544     +  CDS            R1A_SARS2 (fragment) (sequence partly withheld): Experimental evidence at protein level: Swiss-Prot protein existence level 1. [Non-structural protein 10]: Plays a pivotal role in viral transcription by stimulating both nsp14 3'-5' exoribonuclease and nsp16 2'-O-methyltransferase activities. Therefore plays an essential role in viral mRNAs cap methylation. From Severe acute respiratory syndrome coronavirus 2 (2019-nCoV) (SARS-CoV-2).
    660..781     -  polyA_signal   SV40 poly(A) signal: SV40 polyadenylation signal
    804..873     -  CDS            large T antigen (fragment): large T antigen from SV40 (simian virus 40)
    896..942     +  terminator     T7 terminator: transcription terminator for bacteriophage T7 RNA polymerase
    972..1108    +  terminator     rrnG terminator: transcription terminator from the E. coli ribosomal RNA rrnG operon (Albrechtsen et al., 1991)
   1153..1224    +  misc_feature   3' β-globin insulator: insulator downstream of the human β-globin locus (Farrell et al., 2002)
   1450..2038    -  rep_origin     ori: high-copy-number ColE1/pMB1/pBR322/pUC origin of replication
   2210..2274    -  CDS            bla(M) (fragment): β-lactamase lacking the signal sequence; bla(M); allows cytosolic expression of β-lactamase
   2538..3747    +  promoter       UbC promoter: human ubiquitin C promoter
   3751..4348    +  CDS            PuroR (fragment): puromycin N-acetyltransferase; pac from Streptomyces; confers resistance to puromycin
   4377..4425    +  polyA_signal   poly(A) signal: synthetic polyadenylation signal
   4691..5551    +  CDS            AmpR: β-lactamase; bla; confers resistance to ampicillin, carbenicillin, and related antibiotics
   5564..5700    +  terminator     rrnG terminator: transcription terminator from the E. coli ribosomal RNA rrnG operon (Albrechtsen et al., 1991)
   5845..5916    +  misc_feature   5' β-globin insulator: insulator upstream of the human β-globin locus (Farrell et al., 2002)
   5921..5967    -  terminator     T7 terminator: transcription terminator for bacteriophage T7 RNA polymerase
   5985..6033    -  polyA_signal   poly(A) signal: synthetic polyadenylation signal
   6114..6417    +  enhancer       CMV enhancer: human cytomegalovirus immediate early enhancer
   6490..6507    -  promoter       CMV promoter (fragment): human cytomegalovirus (CMV) immediate early promoter
   6570..6621    +  promoter       CMVd2 promoter: truncated human cytomegalovirus (CMV) immediate early promoter that yields moderately reduced expression relative to the full-length promoter
