[The description below was written by a language model from this plasmid's Addgene catalogue record and pLannotate feature annotations shown in this document.]
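Description:
pGBW-m4133473 is a mammalian expression plasmid built on the pTwist_CMV_Puro_6 backbone that carries the wild-type SARS-CoV-2 leader protein, the N-terminal cleavage product of the ORF1ab polyprotein. The roughly 540 bp coding sequence sits at the start of the 6,691 nt sequence record. The automated annotation matches it to a fragment of the SARS-CoV-2 replicase polyprotein 1a. The functional text attached to that hit concerns a different mature peptide (non-structural protein 10) and appears to be generic database text rather than a description of this insert. Transcription is driven by CMV immediate-early elements: a CMV enhancer followed by core promoter sequences, annotated as a short CMV promoter fragment and a truncated CMVd2 promoter. An SV40 polyadenylation signal is annotated downstream of the insert, on the opposite strand. According to the catalogue entry, the backbone supplies a C-terminal V5 epitope tag preceded by a TEV protease cleavage site, allowing detection or pull-down and optional tag removal. These tag elements are not individually annotated in the feature table.

A separate cassette places the puromycin N-acetyltransferase gene under the human ubiquitin C promoter with a synthetic poly(A) signal, enabling puromycin selection of transfected mammalian cells. In bacteria, the plasmid replicates from a high-copy ColE1/pUC-type origin and is selected through the AmpR β-lactamase gene. The backbone also contains 5' and 3' β-globin insulator elements, T7 and rrnG terminators, and an additional synthetic poly(A) signal. These presumably help isolate the expression units from read-through transcription. The record supports its use for expressing the tagged viral protein in mammalian cells, but it does not state a specific application.
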