Addgene plasmid #152977: pGBW-m4133473
Purpose: Mammalian expression plasmid for SARS-CoV-2 leader protein
Depositing lab: Ginkgo Bioworks & Benjie Chen. Depositing organization: Ginkgo Bioworks.
Backbone
  Vector backbone: pTwist_CMV_Puro_6
  Backbone size w/o insert (bp): 6080
  Vector type: Mammalian Expression
  Selectable markers: Puromycin
Growth in bacteria
  Bacterial resistance: Ampicillin, 100 μg/mL
  Growth temperature: 37°C
  Growth strain: DH5alpha
  Copy number: High Copy
Gene/Insert
  Gene/Insert name: SARS-CoV-2 leader protein
  Species: Severe acute respiratory syndrome coronavirus 2
  Insert size (bp): 536
  Mutation: wt
  Entrez Gene: ORF1ab (a.k.a. GU280_gp01)
  Promoter: CMV
  Tag / fusion protein: Cleavable TEV;V5 (C terminal on backbone)
  Cloning method: Unknown
Resource information
  A portion of this plasmid was derived from a plasmid made by: GinkgoBioworks
Depositor comments: NCBI reference sequence: YP_009725297.1
How to cite: pGBW-m4133473 was a gift from Ginkgo Bioworks & Benjie Chen (Addgene plasmid # 152977 ; http://n2t.net/addgene:152977 ; RRID:Addgene_152977)
